Addgene plasmid #35305: pBbE3c-RFP
Depositing lab: Jay Keasling. Depositing organization: University of California, Berkeley. Publication: BglBrick vectors and datasheets: A synthetic biology platform for gene expression. Lee TS, Krupa RA, Zhang F, Hajimorad M, Holtz WJ, Prasad N, Lee SK, Keasling JD. J Biol Eng. 2011 Sep 20;5:12. 10.1186/1754-1611-5-12 PubMed 21933410.
Backbone
  Vector backbone: pBb
  Backbone size w/o insert (bp): 3802
  Vector type: Bacterial Expression, Synthetic Biology
Growth in bacteria
  Bacterial resistance: Chloramphenicol, 25 μg/mL
  Growth temperature: 37°C
  Growth strain: DH5alpha
  Copy number: High Copy
Gene/Insert
  Gene/Insert name: RFP (alt name: JBEI Part ID: JPUB_000071)
  Species: Synthetic
  Insert size (bp): 678
  Promoter: ProS
  Cloning method: Restriction Enzyme
  Sequencing primers: 5′ jkRFP-R (gctttggaaccgtactggaa); 3′ jkRFP-F (tggtcactacgacgctgaag)
Terms and licenses: Academic/Nonprofit Terms; Industry Terms: Not Available to Industry
Depositor comments: JBEI Part ID: JPUB_000071; Origin: colE1
How to cite: pBbE3c-RFP was a gift from Jay Keasling (Addgene plasmid # 35305 ; http://n2t.net/addgene:35305 ; RRID:Addgene_35305)
