[The description below was written by a language model from this plasmid's Addgene catalogue record and pLannotate feature annotations shown in this document.]
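Description:
pBbE3c-RFP is a bacterial expression plasmid from the BglBrick (pBb) vector family, a modular synthetic-biology platform in which origin, promoter system and resistance marker are interchangeable parts. It is 4,480 bp in total, made up of a 3,802 bp backbone and a 678 bp reporter insert. It replicates in E. coli from a high-copy ColE1-type origin and is selected with chloramphenicol. Resistance comes from a chloramphenicol acetyltransferase (cat) gene driven by its native cat promoter and followed by a lambda t0 terminator, which insulates the marker from the neighbouring origin.

The payload is mRFP1, a synthetic monomeric derivative of DsRed, placed downstream of a promoter the catalogue lists as "ProS". The promoter itself is not annotated in the feature table. It presumably lies in the roughly 300 bp unannotated interval between mRFP1 and a divergently oriented prpR coding sequence. PrpR is the E. coli K-12 transcriptional regulator of the propionate catabolism operon, so its presence next to the reporter is consistent with a propionate-responsive expression system in which the regulator is supplied on the plasmid. The record does not describe the inducer or induction behaviour explicitly. Transcription of the reporter ends at a tandem terminator formed by rrnB T1 and the phage T7 early terminator (T7Te).

The RFP gene serves as a fluorescent readout for characterising this combination of promoter, origin and marker. It also acts as a placeholder that can be swapped for a gene of interest by restriction enzyme cloning, in keeping with the BglBrick standard. The construct therefore suits the tuning and comparison of gene expression levels in E. coli metabolic engineering and synthetic biology work.
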