Features (pLannotate 1.2.2; 8 found; start..end, strand, type, name):
     34..1623    -  CDS            prpR: PRPR_ECOLI - Also known as yahP. Experimental evidence at protein level: Swiss-Prot protein existence level 1. Involved in the transcriptional regulation of the propionate catabolism operon. From Escherichia coli (strain K12).
   1922..2599    +  CDS            mRFP1: monomeric derivative of DsRed (Campbell et al., 2002)
   2632..2703    +  terminator     rrnB T1 terminator: transcription terminator T1 from the E. coli rrnB gene
   2719..2746    +  terminator     T7Te terminator: phage T7 early transcription terminator
   2904..3492    -  rep_origin     ori: high-copy-number ColE1/pMB1/pBR322/pUC origin of replication
   3580..3674    -  terminator     lambda t0 terminator: transcription terminator from phage lambda
   3698..4354    -  CDS            cat: CAT_ECOLX - Experimental evidence at protein level: Swiss-Prot protein existence level 1. This enzyme is an effector of chloramphenicol resistance in bacteria. From Escherichia coli. This protein is used as a marker in many commonly used cloning vectors, such as pACYC184.
   4355..4457    -  promoter       cat promoter: promoter of the E. coli cat gene encoding chloramphenicol acetyltransferase
>Addgene plasmid #35305 | pBbE3c-RFP | depositor full sequence | sequence record 42972 | pBbE3c-RFP sequence 4480 bps
GACGTCTTAATTACCCGACTGGTCTTTGGCACCAGCTTTTAAACGACGCCACAGAGTGGTGCGGCTAATC
CCCAGATAACGCGCCGCGGCGGTCTTATCGCCCTTAAAGCGCGCCAGTACATCCTGTAACGCGTTCGCAT
CCACGGTTGAAGGCGTCAGTTCTGCTGTGTTCACCATAAGCTCAGGTAATAACTGCCGCATAAATTGCCT
GTCCAGCGTTGGCGCGGGATCGACGCTTAAAAAAAGCGCCAGGCGCTCCATCATATTACGCAGTTCGCGA
ATATTACCGGGCCAGCGCCAGGCCAGCAAAAGCGGCTGACACTGTGTCAATCCATGACGTATCGATTCGG
TAAACGGAATTTCCATCGCCGCCAGCGACTGTTTTAAAAAGCTTTCCGCCAGCGGCAAAATATCAGCCTG
CCGCTCGCGCAAAGGAGGAAGCGTCAGACGCAGAATACTCAGGCGATAAAAGAGATCGGGGCGAAAACGT
CCTTGCATTATCTCCCGATCCAGATCGCAATGCGTAGCGCTGATCACCCGGACATCCACCGGGATCGGCT
GGTGTCCGCCGACGCGAGTGACGGCTTTTTCCTCCAGTACGCGCAAAAGTCGGGTTTGTAACGGCAAGGG
CATTTCGCCGATTTCATCCAGAAACAGCGTGCCGCCGTGTGCGATTTCAAACAGCCCCGCCCGGCCTCCT
CGTCGTGAACCGGTAAACGCGCCCTCTTCATAACCAAACAGTTCCGCTTCCAGCAACGACTCGGTAATCG
CGCCGCAATTGACGGCGACAAAGGGAGGGGATGGCTTATTCTGACGGTGAGGCTGGCGGTGAAAGAACGT
CTGGTGAATCGCCTGCGCCGCCAGCTCTTTTCCGGTCCCTGTTTCCCCCTGAATCAGCACTGCCGCACGG
GAGCGGGCATAGAGCGTAATCGTCTGGCGGAGCTGCTCCATTTGCGGCGACTGGCCGCGTATATCGCCCA
GTTCATACCGGGTTTGTAATCCCTTGCCGGATGGGTAATCCACGCGCTGGCGCCGTGTCAGACGGGTCAT
ATCCAGCGCATCATGAAAAGCCTGACGAACGGTCGCCGCGGAATAAATAAAGATGGCGGTCATTCCTGCC
TCTTCCGCCAGATCGGTAATTAATCCCGCGCCGACGACGGCCTCAATACCGTTGGCCTTAAGTTCGTTAA
TTTGCCCGCGCGCGTCCTCTTCGGTGACATAGCTTCGCTGTTCAAGACGGAGGTGAAACGTTTTCTGAAA
GGCAAGTAAAGCCGGAATGGTCTCCTGATAGGTCACGATACCGATAGACGAGGTGAGCTTTCCCGCTTTC
GCCAGCGCCTGTAATACATCGAATCCGCTGGGCTTGATGAGGATCACCGGTATTGACAGGCGGCTTTTTA
AATAGGCCCCATTCGAACCCGCCGCGATAATCGCGTCGCAGCGCTCGGTCGCCAGTTTTTTGCGAATGTA
GGTCACCGCCTTTTCAAAGCCGAGTTGAATAGGCGTGATGGTCGCCAGATGATCAAATTCCAGGCTGATA
TCCCGAAACAGTTCGAACAGACGCGTTACGGAGACCGTCCAGATCACCGGTTTATCGCTATTATCGCGCG
GAGCGCTGTGGGCAGTCGTCATCGCAGTAGATTCATCTTTAAGGGGCGATTTTTTGTTTTAAACGTGTTT
CATAAATGTTGCAATGAAACAGGGTGATTCGTTTCATGAAACGTTAGCTGACACGTTTTTTTTTCCCTTA
ATCGCGCTTATTCATAACAGAAATGACTGTAATTACCTGTTTTTAAATCTCATTGTATTTAATTTTCTCG
CTGCCTCTTTGCCTGGCATAGCCTTTGCTTTGGTGAATACATCTTGAATAACAATTTACTAACATGGAAT
TCAAAAGATCTTTTAAGAAGGAGATATACATATGGCGAGTAGCGAAGACGTTATCAAAGAGTTCATGCGT
TTCAAAGTTCGTATGGAAGGTTCCGTTAACGGTCACGAGTTCGAAATCGAAGGTGAAGGTGAAGGTCGTC
CGTACGAAGGTACCCAGACCGCTAAACTGAAAGTTACCAAAGGTGGTCCGCTGCCGTTCGCTTGGGACAT
CCTGTCCCCGCAGTTCCAGTACGGTTCCAAAGCTTACGTTAAACACCCGGCTGACATCCCGGACTACCTG
AAACTGTCCTTCCCGGAAGGTTTCAAATGGGAACGTGTTATGAACTTCGAAGACGGTGGTGTTGTTACCG
TTACCCAGGACTCCTCCCTGCAAGACGGTGAGTTCATCTACAAAGTTAAACTGCGTGGTACCAACTTCCC
GTCCGACGGTCCGGTTATGCAGAAAAAAACCATGGGTTGGGAAGCTTCCACCGAACGTATGTACCCGGAA
GACGGTGCTCTGAAAGGTGAAATCAAAATGCGTCTGAAACTGAAAGACGGTGGTCACTACGACGCTGAAG
TTAAAACCACCTACATGGCTAAAAAACCGGTTCAGCTGCCGGGTGCTTACAAAACCGACATCAAACTGGA
CATCACCTCCCACAACGAAGACTACACCATCGTTGAACAGTACGAACGTGCTGAAGGTCGTCACTCCACC
GGTGCTTAAGGATCCAAACTCGAGTAAGGATCTCCAGGCATCAAATAAAACGAAAGGCTCAGTCGAAAGA
CTGGGCCTTTCGTTTTATCTGTTGTTTGTCGGTGAACGCTCTCTACTAGAGTCACACTGGCTCACCTTCG
GGTGGGCCTTTCTGCGTTTATACCTAGGGCGTTCGGCTGCGGCGAGCGGTATCAGCTCACTCAAAGGCGG
TAATACGGTTATCCACAGAATCAGGGGATAACGCAGGAAAGAACATGTGAGCAAAAGGCCAGCAAAAGGC
CAGGAACCGTAAAAAGGCCGCGTTGCTGGCGTTTTTCCATAGGCTCCGCCCCCCTGACGAGCATCACAAA
AATCGACGCTCAAGTCAGAGGTGGCGAAACCCGACAGGACTATAAAGATACCAGGCGTTTCCCCCTGGAA
GCTCCCTCGTGCGCTCTCCTGTTCCGACCCTGCCGCTTACCGGATACCTGTCCGCCTTTCTCCCTTCGGG
AAGCGTGGCGCTTTCTCATAGCTCACGCTGTAGGTATCTCAGTTCGGTGTAGGTCGTTCGCTCCAAGCTG
GGCTGTGTGCACGAACCCCCCGTTCAGCCCGACCGCTGCGCCTTATCCGGTAACTATCGTCTTGAGTCCA
ACCCGGTAAGACACGACTTATCGCCACTGGCAGCAGCCACTGGTAACAGGATTAGCAGAGCGAGGTATGT
AGGCGGTGCTACAGAGTTCTTGAAGTGGTGGCCTAACTACGGCTACACTAGAAGGACAGTATTTGGTATC
TGCGCTCTGCTGAAGCCAGTTACCTTCGGAAAAAGAGTTGGTAGCTCTTGATCCGGCAAACAAACCACCG
CTGGTAGCGGTGGTTTTTTTGTTTGCAAGCAGCAGATTACGCGCAGAAAAAAAGGATCTCAAGAAGATCC
TTTGATCTTTTCTACGGGGTCTGACGCTCAGTGGAACGAAAACTCACGTTAAGGGATTTTGGTCATGACT
AGTGCTTGGATTCTCACCAATAAAAAACGCCCGGCGGCAACCGAGCGTTCTGAACAAATCCAGATGGAGT
TCTGAGGTCATTACTGGATCTATCAACAGGAGTCCAAGCGAGCTCGATATCAAATTACGCCCCGCCCTGC
CACTCATCGCAGTACTGTTGTAATTCATTAAGCATTCTGCCGACATGGAAGCCATCACAAACGGCATGAT
GAACCTGAATCGCCAGCGGCATCAGCACCTTGTCGCCTTGCGTATAATATTTGCCCATGGTGAAAACGGG
GGCGAAGAAGTTGTCCATATTGGCCACGTTTAAATCAAAACTGGTGAAACTCACCCAGGGATTGGCTGAG
ACGAAAAACATATTCTCAATAAACCCTTTAGGGAAATAGGCCAGGTTTTCACCGTAACACGCCACATCTT
GCGAATATATGTGTAGAAACTGCCGGAAATCGTCGTGGTATTCACTCCAGAGCGATGAAAACGTTTCAGT
TTGCTCATGGAAAACGGTGTAACAAGGGTGAACACTATCCCATATCACCAGCTCACCGTCTTTCATTGCC
ATACGAAATTCCGGATGAGCATTCATCAGGCGGGCAAGAATGTGAATAAAGGCCGGATAAAACTTGTGCT
TATTTTTCTTTACGGTCTTTAAAAAGGCCGTAATATCCAGCTGAACGGTCTGGTTATAGGTACATTGAGC
AACTGACTGAAATGCCTCAAAATGTTCTTTACGATGCCATTGGGATATATCAACGGTGGTATATCCAGTG
ATTTTTTTCTCCATTTTAGCTTCCTTAGCTCCTGAAAATCTCGATAACTCAAAAAATACGCCCGGTAGTG
ATCTTATTTCATTATGGTGAAAGTTGGAACCTCTTACGTGCCGATCAACGTCTCATTTTCGCCAGATATC
