>Addgene plasmid #35305 | pBbE3c-RFP | addgene partial sequence | sequence record 43590 | jkRFP-F 5'-tggtcactacgacgctgaag-3'
TGCCGGGTGCTTACAAAACCGACATCAAACTGGACATCACCTCCCACAACGAAGACTACACCATCGTTGA
ACAGTACGAACGTGCTGAAGGTCGTCACTCCACCGGTGCTTAAGGATCCAAACTCGAGTAAGGATCTCCA
GGCATCAAATAAAACGAAAGGCTCAGTCGAAAGACTGGGCCTTTCGTTTTATCTGTTGTTTGTCGGTGAA
CGCTCTCTACTAGAGTCACACTGGCTCACCTTCGGGTGGGCCTTTCTGCGTTTATACCTAGGGCGTTCGG
CTGCGGCGAGCGGTATCAGCTCACTCAAAGGCGGTAATACGGTTATCCACAGAATCAGGGGATAACGCAG
GAAAGAACATGTGAGCAAAAGGCCAGCAAAAGGCCAGGAACCGTAAAAAGGCCGCGTTGCTGGCGTTTTT
CCATAGGCTCCGCCCCCCTGACGAGCATCACAAAAATCGACGCTCAAGTCAGAGGTGGCGAAACCCGACA
GGACTATAAAGATACCAGGCGTTTCCCCCTGGAAGCTCCCTCGTGCGCTCTCCTGTTCCGACCCTGCCGC
TTACCGGATACCTGTCCGCCTTTCTCCCTTCGGGAAGCGTGGCGCTTTCTCATAGCTCACGCTGTAGGTA
TCTCAGTTCGGTGTAGGTCGTTCGCTCCAAGCTGGGCTGTGTGCACGAACCCCCCGTTCAGCCCGACCGC
TGCGCCTTATCCGGTAACTATCGTCTTGAGTCCAACCCGGTAAGACACGACTTATCGCCACTGGCAGCAG
CCACTGGTAACAGGATTAGCAGAGCGAGGTATGTANGCGGTGCTACAGAGTTCTTGAAGTGGTGG
