>Addgene plasmid #35305 | pBbE3c-RFP | addgene partial sequence | sequence record 43591 | jkRFP-R 5'-gctttggaaccgtactggaa-3'
CCTTTGGTAACTTTCAGTTTAGCGGTCTGGGTACCTTCGTACGGACGACCTTCACCTTCACCTTCGATTT
CGAACTCGTGACCGTTAACGGAACCTTCCATACGAACTTTGAAACGCATGAACTCTTTGATAACGTCTTC
GCTACTCGCCATATGTATATCTCCTTCTTAAAAGATCTTTTGAATTCCATGTTAGTAAATTGTTATTCAA
GATGTATTCACCAAAGCAAAGGCTATGCCAGGCAAAGAGGCAGCGAGAAAATTAAATACAATGAGATTTA
AAAACAGGTAATTACAGTCATTTCTGTTATGAATAAGCGCGATTAAGGGAAAAAAAAACGTGTCAGCTAA
CGTTTCATGAAACGAATCACCCTGTTTCATTGCAACATTTATGAAACACGTTTAAAACAAAAAATCGCCC
CTTAAAGATGAATCTACTGCGATGACGACTGCCCACAGCGCTCCGCGCGATAATAGCGATAAACCGGTGA
TCTGGACGGTCTCCGTAACGCGTCTGTTCGAACTGTTTCGGGATATCAGCCTGGAATTTGATCATCTGGC
GACCATCACGCCTATTCAACTCGGCTTTGAAAAGGCGGTGACCTACATTCGCAAAAAACTGGCGACCGAG
CGCTGCGACGCGATTATCGCGGCGGGTTCGAATGGGGCCTATTTAAAAAGCCGCCTGTCAATACCGGTGA
TCCTCATCAAGCCCAGCGGATTCGATGTATTACAGGCGCTGGCGAAAGCGGGAAAGCTCACCTCGTCTAT
CGGTATCGTGACCTATCANGAGACCATTCCGGCTTTACTTGCCTTTCAGAAAACGTTTCACCTCCGTCTT
GAACA
